Addgene plasmid #240057: pIDTsmart-RC2-WT
Purpose: Express AAV2 WT capsid
Depositing lab: Abhishek Chatterjee. Depositing organization: Boston College. Publication: Precise Manipulation of the Site and Stoichiometry of Capsid Modification Enables Optimization of Functional Adeno-Associated Virus Conjugates. Erickson SB, Pham Q, Cao X, Glicksman J, Kelemen RE, Shahraeini SS, Bodkin S, Kiyam Z, Chatterjee A. Bioconjug Chem. 2024 Jan 17;35(1):64-71. doi: 10.1021/acs.bioconjchem.3c00411. Epub 2023 Dec 16. PubMed 38103182.
Backbone
  Vector backbone: pIDTsmart
  Vector type: Mammalian Expression, AAV
Growth in bacteria
  Bacterial resistance: Kanamycin, 50 μg/mL
  Growth temperature: 37°C
  Growth strain: NEB Stable
  Copy number: High Copy
Gene/Insert
  Gene/Insert name: AAV2-WT Rep Cap
  Species: H. sapiens (human)
  Insert size (bp): 4225
  Cloning method: Restriction Enzyme; 5′ cloning site SpeI (not destroyed); 3′ cloning site SpeI (not destroyed)
  Sequencing primers: 5′ gctctagaactagtggatcccccgg
Terms and licenses: Academic/Nonprofit Terms; Industry Terms: Not Available to Industry
How to cite: pIDTsmart-RC2-WT was a gift from Abhishek Chatterjee (Addgene plasmid # 240057 ; http://n2t.net/addgene:240057 ; RRID:Addgene_240057)
