[The description below was written by a language model from this plasmid's Addgene catalogue record and pLannotate feature annotations shown in this document.]
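Description:
pIDTsmart-RC2-WT is an AAV packaging ("Rep/Cap") helper plasmid built on the pIDTsmart cloning backbone and catalogued as a mammalian expression/AAV vector. It is maintained in E. coli through a high-copy ColE1/pUC-type origin and selected with kanamycin. The aph(3')-Ia resistance gene is driven by the cat promoter, and the marker and origin are insulated by the tonB, T7Te and T3Te transcription terminators typical of this backbone.

The payload is a roughly 4.2 kb wild-type AAV2 rep-cap segment cloned between two retained SpeI sites. The record lists its species as human, although the annotated coding sequences match adeno-associated virus 2. The feature table identifies the Rep52 reading frame, which contributes to packaging single-stranded viral genomes into preformed capsids. Directly downstream is the full VP1 open reading frame; VP2 and VP3 are shorter N-terminal variants of the same capsid protein, and the three assemble into the 60-subunit T=1 icosahedral capsid. The larger Rep proteins and the native AAV promoters are not annotated separately, so the record does not state how rep and cap are transcribed. No ITRs are annotated, as expected for a trans-acting helper that is not itself packaged.

Other annotated elements include an FRT site and pBluescript polylinker remnant upstream of the insert, lacZα fragments, and, downstream of cap, a CMV enhancer/promoter followed by a short HIV-1 5' LTR fragment and a T7 promoter. No coding sequence is annotated downstream of this CMV promoter, and its role is not explained.

The stated purpose is to express the unmodified AAV2 capsid. The associated work concerns controlling the site and stoichiometry of capsid modification in AAV conjugates, so a wild-type capsid construct fits that context.
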