Features (pLannotate 1.2.2; 16 found; start..end, strand, type, name):
     39..86      +  protein_bind   FRT: FLP-mediated recombination occurs in the 8-bp core sequence TCTAGAAA (Turan and Bode, 2011). FLP recombinase from the Saccharomyces cerevisiae 2μ plasmid
    776..1966    +  CDS            Rep52: REP52_AAV2S - Experimental evidence at protein level: Swiss-Prot protein existence level 1. Plays a critical role during packaging of viral DNA into empty capsids, where they are thought to be part of the packaging motor complex. The single stranded genomic DNA is packaged in a 3' to 5' direction and requires the association between viral DNA and Rep40. Regulates host PKA activity by interacting with host PRKX as a mechanism to interfere with helper virus propagation and to promote its own replication. From Adeno-associated virus 2 (isolate Srivastava/1982) (AAV-2).
   1986..4190    +  CDS            VP1 (sequence partly withheld): CAPSD_AAV2S - Experimental evidence at protein level: Swiss-Prot protein existence level 1. Capsid protein self-assembles to form an icosahedral capsid with a T=1 symmetry, about 22 nm in diameter, and consisting of 60 copies of three size variants of the capsid protein VP1, VP2 and VP3 which differ in their N-terminus. The capsid encapsulates the genomic ssDNA. Binds to host cell heparan sulfate and uses host ITGA5-ITGB1 as coreceptor on the cell surface to provide virion attachment to target cell. This attachment induces virion internalization predominantly through clathrin-dependent endocyt
   4519..4649    +  CDS            lacZα (fragment): LacZα fragment of β-galactosidase; lacZ fragment
   4721..5100    +  enhancer       CMV enhancer: human cytomegalovirus immediate early enhancer
   5101..5304    +  promoter       CMV promoter: human cytomegalovirus (CMV) immediate early promoter
   5300..5333    +  LTR            5' LTR (truncated) (fragment): truncated 5' long terminal repeat (LTR) from HIV-1
   5349..5367    +  promoter       T7 promoter: promoter for bacteriophage T7 RNA polymerase
   5573..5604    +  terminator     tonB terminator: bidirectional E. coli tonB-P14 transcription terminator
   5605..5707    +  promoter       cat promoter: promoter of the E. coli cat gene encoding chloramphenicol acetyltransferase
   5708..6523    +  CDS            KanR: aminoglycoside phosphotransferase; aph(3')-Ia; confers resistance to kanamycin in bacteria or G418 (Geneticin®) in eukaryotes
   6547..6574    +  terminator     T7Te terminator: phage T7 early transcription terminator
   6586..7173    -  rep_origin     ori: high-copy-number ColE1/pMB1/pBR322/pUC origin of replication
   7195..7214    -  terminator     T3Te terminator (fragment): phage T3 early transcription terminator
   7213..7230    -  CDS            lacZα (fragment): LacZα fragment of β-galactosidase; lacZ fragment
   7404..31      +  misc_feature   MCS (fragment) (across the origin): pBluescript multiple cloning site
>Addgene plasmid #240057 | pIDTsmart-RC2-WT | addgene full sequence | sequence record 477365 | Addgene NGS Result
GCGGCCGCTCTAGAACTAGTGGATCCCCCGGAAGATCAGAAGTTCCTATTCCGAAGTTCCTATTCTCTAG
AAAGTATAGGAACTTCTGATCTGCGCAGCCGCCATGCCGGGGTTTTACGAGATTGTGATTAAGGTCCCCA
GCGACCTTGACGAGCATCTGCCCGGCATTTCTGACAGCTTTGTGAACTGGGTGGCCGAGAAGGAATGGGA
GTTGCCGCCAGATTCTGACATGGATCTGAATCTGATTGAGCAGGCACCCCTGACCGTGGCCGAGAAGCTG
CAGCGCGACTTTCTGACGGAATGGCGCCGTGTGAGTAAGGCCCCGGAGGCCCTTTTCTTTGTGCAATTTG
AGAAGGGAGAGAGCTACTTCCACATGCACGTGCTCGTGGAAACCACCGGGGTGAAATCCATGGTTTTGGG
ACGTTTCCTGAGTCAGATTCGCGAAAAACTGATTCAGAGAATTTACCGCGGGATCGAGCCGACTTTGCCA
AACTGGTTCGCGGTCACAAAGACCAGAAATGGCGCCGGAGGCGGGAACAAGGTGGTGGATGAGTGCTACA
TCCCCAATTACTTGCTCCCCAAAACCCAGCCTGAGCTCCAGTGGGCGTGGACTAATATGGAACAGTATTT
AAGCGCCTGTTTGAATCTCACGGAGCGTAAACGGTTGGTGGCGCAGCATCTGACGCACGTGTCGCAGACG
CAGGAGCAGAACAAAGAGAATCAGAATCCCAATTCTGATGCGCCGGTGATCAGATCAAAAACTTCAGCCA
GGTACATGGAGCTGGTCGGGTGGCTCGTGGACAAGGGGATTACCTCGGAGAAGCAGTGGATCCAGGAGGA
CCAGGCCTCATACATCTCCTTCAATGCGGCCTCCAACTCGCGGTCCCAAATCAAGGCTGCCTTGGACAAT
GCGGGAAAGATTATGAGCCTGACTAAAACCGCCCCCGACTACCTGGTGGGCCAGCAGCCCGTGGAGGACA
TTTCCAGCAATCGGATTTATAAAATTTTGGAACTAAACGGGTACGATCCCCAATATGCGGCTTCCGTCTT
TCTGGGATGGGCCACGAAAAAGTTCGGCAAGAGGAACACCATCTGGCTGTTTGGGCCTGCAACTACCGGG
AAGACCAACATCGCGGAGGCCATAGCCCACACTGTGCCCTTCTACGGGTGCGTAAACTGGACCAATGAGA
ACTTTCCCTTCAACGACTGTGTCGACAAGATGGTGATCTGGTGGGAGGAGGGGAAGATGACCGCCAAGGT
CGTGGAGTCGGCCAAAGCCATTCTCGGAGGAAGCAAGGTGCGCGTGGACCAGAAATGCAAGTCCTCGGCC
CAGATAGACCCGACTCCCGTGATCGTCACCTCCAACACCAACATGTGCGCCGTGATTGACGGGAACTCAA
CGACCTTCGAACACCAGCAGCCGTTGCAAGACCGGATGTTCAAATTTGAACTCACCCGCCGTCTGGATCA
TGACTTTGGGAAGGTCACCAAGCAGGAAGTCAAAGACTTTTTCCGGTGGGCAAAGGATCACGTGGTTGAG
GTGGAGCATGAATTCTACGTCAAAAAGGGTGGAGCCAAGAAAAGACCCGCCCCCAGTGACGCAGATATAA
GTGAGCCCAAACGGGTGCGCGAGTCAGTTGCGCAGCCATCGACGTCAGACGCGGAAGCTTCGATCAACTA
CGCAGACAGGTACCAAAACAAATGTTCTCGTCACGTGGGCATGAATCTGATGCTGTTTCCCTGCAGACAA
TGCGAGAGAATGAATCAGAATTCAAATATCTGCTTCACTCACGGACAGAAAGACTGTTTAGAGTGCTTTC
CCGTGTCAGAATCTCAACCCGTTTCTGTCGTCAAAAAGGCGTATCAGAAACTGTGCTACATTCATCATAT
CATGGGAAAGGTGCCAGACGCTTGCACTGCCTGCGATCTGGTCAATGTGGATTTGGATGACTGCATCTTT
GAACAATAAATGATTTAAATCAGGTATGGCTGCCGATGGTTATCTTCCAGATTGGCTCGAGGACACTCTC
TCTGAAGGAATAAGACAGTGGTGGAAGCTCAAACCTGGCCCACCACCACCAAAGCCCGCAGAGCGGCATA
AGGACGACAGCAGGGGTCTTGTGCTTCCTGGGTACAAGTACCTCGGACCCTTCAACGGACTCGACAAGGG
AGAGCCGGTCAACGAGGCAGACGCCGCGGCCCTCGAGCACGACAAAGCCTACGACCGGCAGCTCGACAGC
GGAGACAACCCGTACCTCAAGTACAACCACGCCGACGCGGAGTTTCAGGAGCGCCTTAAAGAAGATACGT
CTTTTGGGGGCAACCTCGGACGAGCAGTCTTCCAGGCGAAAAAGAGGGTTCTTGAACCTCTGGGCCTGGT
TGAGGAACCTGTTAAGACGGCTCCGGGAAAAAAGAGGCCGGTAGAGCACTCTCCTGTGGAGCCAGACTCC
TCCTCGGGAACCGGAAAGGCGGGCCAGCAGCCTGCAAGAAAAAGATTGAATTTTGGTCAGACTG
[609 nt withheld, positions 2515-3123]
TGAACAACGGGAGTCAGGCAGTAGGACGCTCTTCATTTTACTGCCTGGAGTACTTTCCTTCTCAGATGCT
GCGTACCGGAAACAACTTTACCTTCAGCTACACTTTTGAGGACGTTCCTTTCCACAGCAGCTACGCTCAC
AGCCAGAGTCTGGACCGTCTCATGAATCCTCTCATCGACCAGTACCTGTATTACTTGAGCAGAACAAACA
CTCCAAGTGGAACCACCACGCAGTCAAGGCTTCAGTTTTCTCAGGCCGGAGCGAGTGACATTCGGGACCA
GTCTAGGAACTGGCTTCCTGGACCCTGTTACCGCCAGCAGCGAGTATCAAAGACATCTGCGGATAACAAC
AACAGTGAATACTCGTGGACTGGAGCTACCAAGTACCACCTCAATGGCAGAGACTCTCTGGTGAATCCGG
GCCCGGCCATGGCAAGCCACAAGGACGATGAAGAAAAGTTTTTTCCTCAGAGCGGGGTTCTCATCTTTGG
GAAGCAAGGCTCAGAGAAAACAAATGTGGACATTGAAAAGGTCATGATTACAGACGAAGAGGAAATCAGG
ACAACCAATCCCGTGGCTACGGAGCAGTATGGTTCTGTATCTACCAACCTCCAGAGAGGCAACAGACAAG
CAGCTACCGCAGATGTCAACACACAAGGCGTTCTTCCAGGCATGGTCTGGCAGGACAGAGATGTGTACCT
TCAGGGGCCCATCTGGGCAAAGATTCCACACACGGACGGACATTTTCACCCCTCTCCCCTCATGGGTGGA
TTCGGACTTAAACACCCTCCTCCACAGATTCTCATCAAGAACACCCCGGTACCTGCGAATCCTTCGACCA
CCTTCAGTGCGGCAAAGTTTGCTTCCTTCATCACACAGTACTCCACGGGACAGGTCAGCGTGGAGATCGA
GTGGGAGCTGCAGAAGGAAAACAGCAAACGCTGGAATCCCGAAATTCAGTACACTTCCAACTACAACAAG
TCTGTTAATGTGGACTTTACTGTGGACACTAATGGCGTGTATTCAGAGCCTCGCCCCATTGGCACCAGAT
ACCTGACTCGTAATCTGTAATTGCTTGTTAATCAATAAACCGTTTAATTCGTTTCAGTTGAACTTTGGTC
TCTGCGTATTTCTTTCTTATCTAGTTTCCATGGCTACGTAGATAAGTAGCATGGCGGGTTAATCATTAAC
TACAGCCCGGGCGTTTAAACAGCGGGCGGAGGGGTGGAGTCGTGACGTGAATTACGTCATAGGGTTAGGG
AGGTCCTGTATTAGAGGTCACGTGAGTGTTTTGCGACATTTTGCGACACCATGTGGTCTCGCTGGGGGGG
GGGGCCCGAGTGAGCACGCAGGGTCTCCATTTTGAAGCGGGAGGTTTGAACGAGCGCTGGCGCGCTCACT
GGCCGTCGTTTTACAACGTCGTGACTGGGAAAACCCTGGCGTTACCCAACTTAATCGCCTTGCAGCACAT
CCCCCTTTCGCCAGCTGGCGTAATAGCGAAGAGGCCCGCACCGATCGCCCTTCCCATGCATCGGCCGCAA
ATACCTGCAGGATCCGTTTTGCGCTGCTTCGCGATGTACGGGCCAGATATACGCGTTGACATTGATTATT
GACTAGTTATTAATAGTAATCAATTACGGGGTCATTAGTTCATAGCCCATATATGGAGTTCCGCGTTACA
TAACTTACGGTAAATGGCCCGCCTGGCTGACCGCCCAACGACCCCCGCCCATTGACGTCAATAATGACGT
ATGTTCCCATAGTAACGCCAATAGGGACTTTCCATTGACGTCAATGGGTGGAGTATTTACGGTAAACTGC
CCACTTGGCAGTACATCAAGTGTATCATATGCCAAGTACGCCCCCTATTGACGTCAATGACGGTAAATGG
CCCGCCTGGCATTATGCCCAGTACATGACCTTATGGGACTTTCCTACTTGGCAGTACATCTACGTATTAG
TCATCGCTATTACCATGGTGATGCGGTTTTGGCAGTACATCAATGGGCGTGGATAGCGGTTTGACTCACG
GGGATTTCCAAGTCTCCACCCCATTGACGTCAATGGGAGTTTGTTTTGGCACCAAAATCAACGGGACTTT
CCAAAATGTCGTAACAACTCCGCCCCATTGACGCAAATGGGCGGTAGGCGTGTACGGTGGGAGGTCTATA
TAAGCAGAGCTCTCTGGCTAACTAGAGAACCCACTGCTTACTGGCTTATCGAAATTAATACGACTCACTA
TAGGGAGACCCAAGCTGGCTAGGGGTGCGAGCGGATCGAGCAGTGTCGATCACTACTGGACCGCGAGCTG
TGCTGCGACCCGTGATCTTACGGCATTATACGTATGATCGGTCCACGATCAGCTAGATTATCTAGTCAGC
TTGATGTCATAGCTGTTTCCTGAGGCTCAATACTGACCATTTAAATCATACCTGACCTCCATAGCAGAAA
GTCAAAAGCCTCCGACCGGAGGCTTTTGACTTGATCGGCACGTAAGAGGTTCCAACTTTCACCATAATGA
AATAAGATCACTACCGGGCGTATTTTTTGAGTTATCGAGATTTTCAGGAGCTAAGGAAGCTAAAATGAGC
CATATTCAACGGGAAACGTCTTGCTTGAAGCCGCGATTAAATTCCAACATGGATGCTGATTTATATGGGT
ATAAATGGGCTCGCGATAATGTCGGGCAATCAGGTGCGACAATCTATCGATTGTATGGGAAGCCCGATGC
GCCAGAGTTGTTTCTGAAACATGGCAAAGGTAGCGTTGCCAATGATGTTACAGATGAGATGGTCAGGCTA
AACTGGCTGACGGAATTTATGCCTCTTCCGACCATCAAGCATTTTATCCGTACTCCTGATGATGCATGGT
TACTCACCACTGCGATCCCAGGGAAAACAGCATTCCAGGTATTAGAAGAATATCCTGATTCAGGTGAAAA
TATTGTTGATGCGCTGGCAGTGTTCCTGCGCCGGTTGCATTCGATTCCTGTTTGTAATTGTCCTTTTAAC
GGCGATCGCGTATTTCGTCTCGCTCAGGCGCAATCACGAATGAATAACGGTTTGGTTGGTGCGAGTGATT
TTGATGACGAGCGTAATGGCTGGCCTGTTGAACAAGTCTGGAAAGAAATGCATAAACTCTTGCCATTCTC
ACCGGATTCAGTCGTCACTCATGGTGATTTCTCACTTGATAACCTTATTTTTGACGAGGGGAAATTAATA
GGTTGTATTGATGTTGGACGAGTCGGAATCGCAGACCGATACCAGGATCTTGCCATCCTATGGAACTGCC
TCGGTGAGTTTTCTCCTTCATTACAGAAACGGCTTTTTCAAAAATATGGTATTGATAATCCTGATATGAA
TAAATTGCAGTTTCACTTGATGCTCGATGAGTTTTTCTAATGAGGACCTAAATGTAATCACCTGGCTCAC
CTTCGGGTGGGCCTTTCTGCGTTGCTGGCGTTTTTCCATAGGCTCCGCCCCCCTGACGAGCATCACAAAA
ATCGATGCTCAAGTCAGAGGTGGCGAAACCCGACAGGACTATAAAGATACCAGGCGTTTCCCCCTGGAAG
CTCCCTCGTGCGCTCTCCTGTTCCGACCCTGCCGCTTACCGGATACCTGTCCGCCTTTCTCCCTTCGGGA
AGCGTGGCGCTTTCTCATAGCTCACGCTGTAGGTATCTCAGTTCGGTGTAGGTCGTTCGCTCCAAGCTGG
GCTGTGTGCACGAACCCCCCGTTCAGCCCGACCGCTGCGCCTTATCCGGTAACTATCGTCTTGAGTCCAA
CCCGGTAAGACACGACTTATCGCCACTGGCAGCAGCCACTGGTAACAGGATTAGCAGAGCGAGGTATGTA
GGCGGTGCTACAGAGTTCTTGAAGTGGTGGCCTAACTACGGCTACACTAGAAGAACAGTATTTGGTATCT
GCGCTCTGCTGAAGCCAGTTACCTCGGAAAAAGAGTTGGTAGCTCTTGATCCGGCAAACAAACCACCGCT
GGTAGCGGTGGTTTTTTTGTTTGCAAGCAGCAGATTACGCGCAGAAAAAAAGGATCTCAAGAAGATCCTT
TGATTTTCTACCGAAGAAAGGCCCACCCGTGTAAAACGACGGCCAGTTTATCTAGTCAGCTTGATTCTAG
CTGATCGTGGACCGGAAGGTGAGCCAGTGAGTTGATTGCAGTCCAGTTACGCTGGAGTCTGAGGCTCGTC
CTGAATGATATGCGACCGCCGGAGGGTTGCGTTTGAGACGGGCGACAGATCCAGTCGCGCTGCTCTCGTC
GATCCGCTAGG
